>Addgene plasmid #65660 | pFRT-TODestFLAGHA_RBPMS_KDR_E97A_K100A | depositor full sequence | sequence record 111635 | pFRT-TODestFLAGHA_RBPMS_KDR_E97A_K100A sequence 6012 bps
GGTAAGCCTATCCCTAACCCTCTCCTCGGTCTCGATTCTACGGACGGATCGGGAGATCTCCCGATCCCCT
ATGGTGCACTCTCAGTACAATCTGCTCTGATGCCGCATAGTTAAGCCAGTATCTGCTCCCTGCTTGTGTG
TTGGAGGTCGCTGAGTAGTGCGCGAGCAAAATTTAAGCTACAACAAGGCAAGGCTTGACCGACAATTGCA
TGAAGAATCTGCTTAGGGTTAGGCGTTTTGCGCTGCTTCGCGATGTACGGGCCAGATATACGCGTTGACA
TTGATTATTGACTAGTTATTAATAGTAATCAATTACGGGGTCATTAGTTCATAGCCCATATATGGAGTTC
CGCGTTACATAACTTACGGTAAATGGCCCGCCTGGCTGACCGCCCAACGACCCCCGCCCATTGACGTCAA
TAATGACGTATGTTCCCATAGTAACGCCAATAGGGACTTTCCATTGACGTCAATGGGTGGAGTATTTACG
GTAAACTGCCCACTTGGCAGTACATCAAGTGTATCATATGCCAAGTACGCCCCCTATTGACGTCAATGAC
GGTAAATGGCCCGCCTGGCATTATGCCCAGTACATGACCTTATGGGACTTTCCTACTTGGCAGTACATCT
ACGTATTAGTCATCGCTATTACCATGGTGATGCGGTTTTGGCAGTACATCAATGGGCGTGGATAGCGGTT
TGACTCACGGGGATTTCCAAGTCTCCACCCCATTGACGTCAATGGGAGTTTGTTTTGGAACCAAAATCAA
CGGGACTTTCCAAAATGTCGTAACAACTCCGCCCCATTGACGCAAATGGGCGGTAGGCGTGTACGGTGGG
AGGTCTATATAAGCAGAGCTCTCCCTATCAGTGATAGAGATCTCCCTATCAGTGATAGAGATCGTCGACG
AGCTCGTTTAGTGAACCGTCAGATCGCCTGGAGACGCCATCCACGCTGTTTTGACCTCCATAGAAGACAC
CGGGACCGATCCAGCCTCCGGACTCTAGCGTTTAAACTTAAGCTTGGTACCATGGACTACAAGGACGACG
ATGACAAGTACCCTTATGACGTGCCCGATTACGCTTTGAACCAGATATCAACAAGTTTGTACAAAAAAGC
AGGCTCCACCATGGGAACCAATTCAGTCGACATGAACAACGGCGGCAAAGCCGAGAAGGAGAACACCCCG
AGCGAGGCCAACCTTCAGGAGGAGGAGGTCCGGACCCTATTTGTCAGTGGCCTTCCTCTGGACATTAAAC
CTCGGGAGCTCTATCTGCTTTTCAGACCATTTAAGGGCTATGAGGGTTCTCTTATAAAGCTCACATCTAA
ACAGCCTGTAGGTTTTGTCAGTTTTGACAGTCGCTCAGAAGCAGAGGCTGCAAAGAATGCTTTGAATGGC
ATCCGCTTCGATCCTGAAATTCCGCAAACACTACGACTAGCGTTTGCTGCGGCAAACACGAAGATGGCCA
AGAACAAACTCGTAGGGACTCCAAACCCCAGTACTCCTCTGCCCAACACTGTACCTCAGTTCATTGCCAG
AGAGCCATATGAGCTCACAGTGCCTGCACTTTACCCCAGTAGCCCTGAAGTGTGGGCCCCGTACCCTCTG
TACCCAGCGGAGTTAGCGCCTGCTCTACCTCCTCCTGCTTTCACCTATCCCGCTTCACTGCATGCCCAGA
TGCGCTGGCTCCCTCCCTCCGAGGCTACTTCTCAGGGCTGGAAGTCCCGTCAGTTCTGCTGAGCGGCCGC
ACTCGAGATATCTAGACCCAGCTTTCTTGTACAAAGTGGTTGATATCCAGCACAGTGGCGGCCGCTCAAG
TCTAGAGGGCCCGCGGTTCGAAGGTAAGCCTATCCCTAACCCTCTCCTCGGTCTCGATTCTACGCGTACC
TGATCCGCGGCCGCATAGATAACTGATCCAGTGTGCCTCGAGTCTAGAGGGCCCGTTTAAACCCGCTGAT
CAGCCTCGACTGTGCCTTCTAGTTGCCAGCCATCTGTTGTTTGCCCCTCCCCCGTGCCTTCCTTGACCCT
GGAAGGTGCCACTCCCACTGTCCTTTCCTAATAAAATGAGGAAATTGCATCGCATTGTCTGAGTAGGTGT
CATTCTATTCTGGGGGGTGGGGTGGGGCAGGACAGCAAGGGGGAGGATTGGGAAGACAATAGCAGGCATG
CTGGGGATGCGGTGGGCTCTATGGCTTCTGAGGCGGAAAGAACCAGCTGGGGCTCTAGGGGGTATCCCC
[124 nt withheld, positions 2240-2363]
C
[91 nt withheld, positions 2365-2455]
AGGGTGATGGTTCACGTACCTAGAAGTTCCTATTCCGAAGTTCCTATTCTCTAGAAAGTATAGGAACTTC
CTTGGCCAAAAAGCCTGAACTCACCGCGACGTCTGTCGAGAAGTTTCTGATCGAAAAGTTCGACAGCGTC
TCCGACCTGATGCAGCTCTCGGAGGGCGAAGAATCTCGTGCTTTCAGCTTCGATGTAGGAGGGCGTGGAT
ATGTCCTGCGGGTAAATAGCTGCGCCGATGGTTTCTACAAAGATCGTTATGTTTATCGGCACTTTGCATC
GGCCGCGCTCCCGATTCCGGAAGTGCTTGACATTGGGGAATTCAGCGAGAGCCTGACCTATTGCATCTCC
CGCCGTGCACAGGGTGTCACGTTGCAAGACCTGCCTGAAACCGAACTGCCCGCTGTTCTGCAGCCGGTCG
CGGAGGCCATGGATGCGATCGCTGCGGCCGATCTTAGCCAGACGAGCGGGTTCGGCCCATTCGGACCGCA
AGGAATCGGTCAATACACTACATGGCGTGATTTCATATGCGCGATTGCTGATCCCCATGTGTATCACTGG
CAAACTGTGATGGACGACACCGTCAGTGCGTCCGTCGCGCAGGCTCTCGATGAGCTGATGCTTTGGGCCG
AGGACTGCCCCGAAGTCCGGCACCTCGTGCACGCGGATTTCGGCTCCAACAATGTCCTGACGGACAATGG
CCGCATAACAGCGGTCATTGACTGGAGCGAGGCGATGTTCGGGGATTCCCAATACGAGGTCGCCAACATC
TTCTTCTGGAGGCCGTGGTTGGCTTGTATGGAGCAGCAGACGCGCTACTTCGAGCGGAGGCATCCGGAGC
TTGCAGGATCGCCGCGGCTCCGGGCGTATATGCTCCGCATTGGTCTTGACCAACTCTATCAGAGCTTGGT
TGACGGCAATTTCGATGATGCAGCTTGGGCGCAGGGTCGATGCGACGCAATCGTCCGATCCGGAGCCGGG
ACTGTCGGGCGTACACAAATCGCCCGCAGAAGCGCGGCCGTCTGGACCGATGGCTGTGTAGAAGTACTCG
CCGATAGTGGAAACCGACGCCCCAGCACTCGTCCGAGGGCAAAGGAATAGCACGTACTACGAGATTTCGA
TTCCACCGCCGCCTTCTATGAAAGGTTGGGCTTCGGAATCGTTTTCCGGGACGCCGGCTGGATGATCCTC
CAGCGCGGGGATCTCATGCTGGAGTTCTTCGCCCACCCCAACTTGTTTATTGCAGCTTATAATGGTTACA
AATAAAGCAATAGCATCACAAATTTCACAAATAAAGCATTTTTTTCACTGCATTCTAGTTGTGGTTTGTC
CAAACTCATCAATGTATCTTATCATGTCTGTATACCGTCGACCTCTAGCTAGAGCTTGGCGTAATCATGG
TCATAGCTGTTTCCTGTGTGAAATTGTTATCCGCTCACAATTCCACACAACATACGAGCCGGAAGCATAA
AGTGTAAAGCCTGGGGTGCCTAATGAGTGAGCTAACTCACATTAATTGCGTTGCGCTCACTGCCCGCTTT
CCAGTCGGGAAACCTGTCGTGCCAGCTGCATTAATGAATCGGCCAACGCGCGGGGAGAGGCGGTTTGCGT
ATTGGGCGCTCTTCCGCTTCCTCGCTCACTGACTCGCTGCGCTCGGTCGTTCGGCTGCGGCGAGCGGTAT
CAGCTCACTCAAAGGCGGTAATACGGTTATCCACAGAATCAGGGGATAACGCAGGAAAGAACATGTGAGC
AAAAGGCCAGCAAAAGGCCAGGAACCGTAAAAAGGCCGCGTTGCTGGCGTTTTTCCATAGGCTCCGCCCC
CCTGACGAGCATCACAAAAATCGACGCTCAAGTCAGAGGTGGCGAAACCCGACAGGACTATAAAGATACC
AGGCGTTTCCCCCTGGAAGCTCCCTCGTGCGCTCTCCTGTTCCGACCCTGCCGCTTACCGGATACCTGTC
CGCCTTTCTCCCTTCGGGAAGCGTGGCGCTTTCTCATAGCTCACGCTGTAGGTATCTCAGTTCGGTGTAG
GTCGTTCGCTCCAAGCTGGGCTGTGTGCACGAACCCCCCGTTCAGCCCGACCGCTGCGCCTTATCCGGTA
ACTATCGTCTTGAGTCCAACCCGGTAAGACACGACTTATCGCCACTGGCAGCAGCCACTGGTAACAGGAT
TAGCAGAGCGAGGTATGTAGGCGGTGCTACAGAGTTCTTGAAGTGGTGGCCTAACTACGGCTACACTAGA
AGGACAGTATTTGGTATCTGCGCTCTGCTGAAGCCAGTTACCTTCGGAAAAAGAGTTGGTAGCTCTTGAT
CCGGCAAACAAACCACCGCTGGTAGCGGTGGTTTTTTTGTTTGCAAGCAGCAGATTACGCGCAGAAAAAA
AGGATCTCAAGAAGATCCTTTGATCTTTTCTACGGGGTCTGACGCTCAGTGGAACGAAAACTCACGTTAA
GGGATTTTGGTCATGAGATTATCAAAAAGGATCTTCACCTAGATCCTTTTAAATTAAAAATGAAGTTTTA
AATCAATCTAAAGTATATATGAGTAAACTTGGTCTGACAGTTACCAATGCTTAATCAGTGAGGCACCTAT
CTCAGCGATCTGTCTATTTCGTTCATCCATAGTTGCCTGACTCCCCGTCGTGTAGATAACTACGATACGG
GAGGGCTTACCATCTGGCCCCAGTGCTGCAATGATACCGCGAGACCCACGCTCACCGGCTCCAGATTTAT
CAGCAATAAACCAGCCAGCCGGAAGGGCCGAGCGCAGAAGTGGTCCTGCAACTTTATCCGCCTCCATCCA
GTCTATTAATTGTTGCCGGGAAGCTAGAGTAAGTAGTTCGCCAGTTAATAGTTTGCGCAACGTTGTTGCC
ATTGCTACAGGCATCGTGGTGTCACGCTCGTCGTTTGGTATGGCTTCATTCAGCTCCGGTTCCCAACGAT
CAAGGCGAGTTACATGATCCCCCATGTTGTGCAAAAAAGCGGTTAGCTCCTTCGGTCCTCCGATCGTTGT
CAGAAGTAAGTTGGCCGCAGTGTTATCACTCATGGTTATGGCAGCACTGCATAATTCTCTTACTGTCATG
CCATCCGTAAGATGCTTTTCTGTGACTGGTGAGTACTCAACCAAGTCATTCTGAGAATAGTGTATGCGGC
GACCGAGTTGCTCTTGCCCGGCGTCAATACGGGATAATACCGCGCCACATAGCAGAACTTTAAAAGTGCT
CATCATTGGAAAACGTTCTTCGGGGCGAAAACTCTCAAGGATCTTACCGCTGTTGAGATCCAGTTCGATG
TAACCCACTCGTGCACCCAACTGATCTTCAGCATCTTTTACTTTCACCAGCGTTTCTGGGTGAGCAAAAA
CAGGAAGGCAAAATGCCGCAAAAAAGGGAATAAGGGCGACACGGAAATGTTGAATACTCATACTCTTCCT
TTTTCAATATTATTGAAGCATTTATCAGGGTTATTGTCTCATGAGCGGATACATATTTGAATGTATTTAG
AAAAATAAACAAATAGGGGTTCCGCGCACATTTCCCCGAAAAGTGCCACCTGACGTC
Features (pLannotate 1.2.2; 27 found; start..end, strand, type, name):
      1..42      +  CDS            V5 tag: epitope tag from simian virus 5
     70..122     -  misc_feature   bom (fragment): basis of mobility region from pBR322
    277..656     +  enhancer       CMV enhancer: human cytomegalovirus immediate early enhancer
    729..746     -  promoter       CMV promoter (fragment): human cytomegalovirus (CMV) immediate early promoter
    809..860     +  promoter       CMVd2 promoter: truncated human cytomegalovirus (CMV) immediate early promoter that yields moderately reduced expression relative to the full-length promoter
    862..881     +  promoter       PLtetO-1 promoter (fragment): modified phage lambda PL promoter with tet operator sites (Lutz and Bujard, 1997)
    883..902     +  promoter       PLtetO-1 promoter (fragment): modified phage lambda PL promoter with tet operator sites (Lutz and Bujard, 1997)
    910..943     +  promoter       TRE3GV promoter (fragment): 3rd-generation Tet-responsive promoter that can be activated by binding of Tet-On® 3G, optimized for retroviral and lentiviral vectors
   1038..1058    +  CDS            FLAG (fragment): FLAG® epitope tag, followed by an enterokinase cleavage site
   1101..1125    +  protein_bind   attB1: mutant version of attB; recombination site for the Gateway® BP reaction BP Clonase™
   1152..1739    +  CDS            RBPMS: RBPMS_HUMAN - Also known as HERMES. Experimental evidence at protein level: Swiss-Prot protein existence level 1. Acts as a coactivator of transcriptional activity. Required to increase TGFB1/Smad-mediated transactivation. Acts through SMAD2, SMAD3 and SMAD4 to increase transcriptional activity. Increases phosphorylation of SMAD2 and SMAD3 on their C-terminal SSXS motif, possibly through recruitment of TGFBR1. Promotes the nuclear accumulation of SMAD2, SMAD3 and SMAD4 proteins (PubMed:26347403). Binds to poly(A) RNA (PubMed:17099224, PubMed:26347403). From Homo sapiens (Human).
   1766..1790    -  protein_bind   attB2: mutant version of attB; recombination site for the Gateway® BP reaction BP Clonase™
   1843..1884    +  CDS            V5 tag: epitope tag from simian virus 5
   1970..2194    +  polyA_signal   bGH poly(A) signal: bovine growth hormone polyadenylation signal
   2198..2219    +  promoter       SV40 promoter (fragment): SV40 enhancer and early promoter
   2240..2473    +  rep_origin     f1 ori (fragment) (sequence partly withheld): f1 bacteriophage origin of replication; arrow indicates direction of (+) strand synthesis
   2478..2525    +  protein_bind   FRT: FLP-mediated recombination occurs in the 8-bp core sequence TCTAGAAA (Turan and Bode, 2011). FLP recombinase from the Saccharomyces cerevisiae 2μ plasmid
   2533..3555    +  CDS            HygR: aminoglycoside phosphotransferase from E. coli; aph(4)-Ia; confers resistance to hygromycin
   3565..3690    +  CDS            ble (fragment): BLE_KLEPN - Experimental evidence at protein level: Swiss-Prot protein existence level 1. Binding protein with a strong affinity to the bleomycin family of antibiotics. Binds to CL990; an antimitotic-antibiotic compound. From Klebsiella pneumoniae.
   3685..3806    +  polyA_signal   SV40 poly(A) signal: SV40 polyadenylation signal
   3879..3895    -  protein_bind   lac operator: The lac repressor binds to the lac operator to inhibit transcription in E. coli. This inhibition can be relieved by adding lactose or isopropyl-β-D-thiogalactopyranoside (IPTG). lac repressor encoded by lacI
   3903..3933    -  promoter       lac promoter: promoter for the E. coli lac operon
   3948..3969    -  protein_bind   CAP binding site: CAP binding activates transcription in the presence of cAMP. E. coli catabolite activator protein
   3982..4074    -  CDS            lacI (fragment): lac repressor; lacI; The lac repressor binds to the lac operator to inhibit transcription in E. coli. This inhibition can be relieved by adding lactose or isopropyl-β-D-thiogalactopyranoside (IPTG).
   4257..4845    -  rep_origin     ori: high-copy-number ColE1/pMB1/pBR322/pUC origin of replication
   5016..5876    -  CDS            AmpR: β-lactamase; bla; confers resistance to ampicillin, carbenicillin, and related antibiotics
   5877..5981    -  promoter       AmpR promoter: bla
