[The description below was written by a language model from this plasmid's Addgene catalogue record and pLannotate feature annotations shown in this document.]
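Description:
pFRT-TODestFLAGHA_RBPMS_KDR_E97A_K100A is a mammalian expression plasmid built on a laboratory-modified pcDNA5/FRT/TO backbone, into which the human RNA-binding protein RBPMS (also called HERMES) was introduced by Gateway cloning; the coding sequence is accordingly flanked by attB1 and attB2 sites. It is propagated in E. coli through a high-copy ColE1/pUC-type origin with ampicillin selection from the bla gene.

Expression is driven by the CMV enhancer/promoter followed by two tet operator sites, so transcription is repressed in cells that supply the Tet repressor and is switched on by tetracycline or doxycycline. The backbone contributes an N-terminal FLAG-HA tandem tag for immunoprecipitation and detection (the annotation picks up only the FLAG portion), and the transcript ends at a bGH polyadenylation signal. V5 tag annotations also appear in the table, one of them downstream of attB2, but the record does not indicate that V5 is fused to the expressed protein.

The insert carries the substitutions E97A and K100A in a "KDR" background, meaning silent changes that make the mRNA resistant to a specific RBPMS siRNA. This allows the endogenous protein to be knocked down while the mutant is expressed in its place. The associated study concerns CAC RNA recognition by the RRM domain of dimeric RBPMS.

Downstream, an FRT site immediately precedes a hygromycin resistance gene with no annotated promoter of its own, followed by an SV40 poly(A) signal. In this arrangement, FLP-mediated integration into a genomic FRT site in a suitable host line activates hygromycin resistance, giving isogenic, single-site stable inducible lines. Blasticidin is also listed as a selectable marker, but no blasticidin resistance gene is annotated on the plasmid, so it may refer to selection in the host cell line.
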