Addgene plasmid #65660: pFRT-TODestFLAGHA_RBPMS_KDR_E97A_K100A
Purpose: FLAG-HA expression vector with RBPMS carrying mutation E97A, K100A and encoding silent mutation to render resistant to siRNA R2 (Farazi et al. 2014)
Depositing lab: Thomas Tuschl. Depositing organization: Rockefeller University. Publication: Structural basis underlying CAC RNA recognition by the RRM domain of dimeric RNA-binding protein RBPMS. Teplova M, Farazi TA, Tuschl T, Patel DJ. Q Rev Biophys. 2015 Sep 8:1-11. 10.1017/S0033583515000207 PubMed 26347403.
Backbone
  Vector backbone: pcDNA5/FRT/TO
  Backbone manufacturer: Life Technologies, Modified by Tuschl lab
  Backbone size w/o insert (bp): 5372
  Vector type: Mammalian Expression
  Selectable markers: Hygromycin, Blasticidin
Growth in bacteria
  Bacterial resistance: Ampicillin, 100 μg/mL
  Growth temperature: 37°C
  Growth strain: Top10
  Copy number: Unknown
Gene/Insert
  Gene/Insert name: RBPMS
  Species: H. sapiens (human)
  Insert size (bp): 633
  Mutation: changed glutamic acid 97 to alanine, lysine 100 to alanine (KDR background)
  GenBank ID: NM_001008710
  Entrez Gene: RBPMS (a.k.a. HERMES)
  Promoter: CMV, 2x Tet
  Tag / fusion protein: FLAG HA (N terminal on backbone)
  Cloning method: Gateway Cloning
  Sequencing primers: 5′ CMV Forward; 3′ BGH Reverse
Terms and licenses: Academic/Nonprofit Terms; Industry Terms: Not Available to Industry
How to cite: pFRT-TODestFLAGHA_RBPMS_KDR_E97A_K100A was a gift from Thomas Tuschl (Addgene plasmid # 65660 ; http://n2t.net/addgene:65660 ; RRID:Addgene_65660)
