>Addgene plasmid #65660 | pFRT-TODestFLAGHA_RBPMS_KDR_E97A_K100A | addgene partial sequence | sequence record 114749 | CMV-F 5'-CGCAAATGGGCGGTAGGCGTG-3'
TGATAGAGATCTCCCTATCAGTGATAGAGATCGTCGACGAGCTCGTTTAGTGAACCGTCAGATCGCCTGG
AGACGCCATCCACGCTGTTTTGACCTCCATAGAAGACACCGGGACCGATCCAGCCTCCGGACTCTAGCGT
TTAAACTTAAGCTTGGTACCATGGACTACAAGGACGACGATGACAAGTACCCTTATGACGTGCCCGATTA
CGCTTTGAACCAGATATCAACAAGTTTGTACAAAAAAGCAGGCTCCACCATGGGAACCAATTCAGTCGAC
ATGAACAACGGCGGCAAAGCCGAGAAGGAGAACACCCCGAGCGAGGCCAACCTTCAGGAGGAGGAGGTCC
GGACCCTATTTGTCAGTGGCCTTCCTCTGGACATTAAACCTCGGGAGCTCTATCTGCTTTTCAGACCATT
TAAGGGCTATGAGGGTTCTCTTATAAAGCTCACATCTAAACAGCCTGTAGGTTTTGTCAGTTTTGACAGT
CGCTCAGAAGCAGAGGCTGCAAAGAATGCTTTGAATGGCATCCGCTTCGATCCTGAAATTCCGCAAACAC
TACGACTAGCGTTTGCTGCGGCAAACACGAAGATGGCCAAGAACAAACTCGTAGGGACTCCAAACCCCAG
TACTCCTCTGCCCAACACTGTACCTCAGTTCATTGCCAGAGAGCCATATGAGCTCACAGTGCCTGCACTT
TACCCCAGTAGCCCTGAAGTGTGGGCCCCGTACCCTCTGTACCCAGCGGAGTTAGCGCCTGCTCTACCTC
CTCCTGCTTTCACCTATCCCGCTTCACTGCATGCCCAGATGCGCTGGCTCCCTCCCTCCG
