>Addgene plasmid #65660 | pFRT-TODestFLAGHA_RBPMS_KDR_E97A_K100A | addgene partial sequence | sequence record 114750 | BGH-rev 5'-TAGAAGGCACAGTCGAGG-3'
TGGATCAGTTATCTATGCGGCCGCGGATCAGGTACGCGTAGAATCGAGACCGAGGAGAGGGTTAGGGATA
GGCTTACCTTCGAACCGCGGGCCCTCTAGACTTGAGCGGCCGCCACTGTGCTGGATATCAACCACTTTGT
ACAAGAAAGCTGGGTCTAGATATCTCGAGTGCGGCCGCTCAGCAGAACTGACGGGACTTCCAGCCCTGAG
AAGTAGCCTCGGAGGGAGGGAGCCAGCGCATCTGGGCATGCAGTGAAGCGGGATAGGTGAAAGCAGGAGG
AGGTAGAGCAGGCGCTAACTCCGCTGGGTACAGAGGGTACGGGGCCCACACTTCAGGGCTACTGGGGTAA
AGTGCAGGCACTGTGAGCTCATATGGCTCTCTGGCAATGAACTGAGGTACAGTGTTGGGCAGAGGAGTAC
TGGGGTTTGGAGTCCCTACGAGTTTGTTCTTGGCCATCTTCGTGTTTGCCGCAGCAAACGCTAGTCGTAG
TGTTTGCGGAATTTCAGGATCGAAGCGGATGCCATTCAAAGCATTCTTTGCAGCCTCTGCTTCTGAGCGA
CTGTCAAAACTGACAAAACCTACAGGCTGTTTAGATGTGAGCTTTATAAGAGAACCCTCATAGCCCTTAA
ATGGTCTGAAAAGCAGATAGAGCTCCCGAGGTTTAATGTCCAGAGGAAGGCCACTGACAAATAGGGTCCG
GACCTCCTCCTCCTGAAGGTTGGCCTCGCTCGGGGTGTTCTCCTTCTCGGCTTTGCCGCCGTTGTTCATG
TCGACTGAATTGGTTCCCATGGTGGAGCCTGCTTTTTTGTACAAACTTGTT
